>Addgene plasmid #145643 | pGBW-m4046842 | depositor full sequence | sequence record 287820 | Full Sequence
GATCTCGATCCCGCGAAATTAATACGACTCACTATAGGGGAATTGTGAGCGGATAACAATTCCCCTCTAG
AAATAATTTTGTTTAACTTTAAGAAGGAGACTCTTCTATGAAAATGTCAGATGTAAAGTGCACATCAGTA
GTCTTACTCTCAGTTTTGCAACAACTCAGAGTAGAATCATCATCTAAATTGTGGGCTCAATGTGTCCAGT
TACACAATGACATTCTCTTAGCTAAAGATACTACTGAAGCCTTTGAAAAAATGGTTTCACTACTTTCTGT
TTTGCTTTCCATGCAGGGTGCTGTAGACATAAACAAGCTTTGTGAAGAAATGCTGGACAACAGGGCAACC
TTAGAGAACCTGTACTTTCAAAGCTACCCGTATGACGTTCCTGATTATGCCTAACCGGCTTATCGGTCAG
TTTCACCTGATTTACGTAAAAACCCGCTTCGGCGGGTTTTTGCTTTTGGAGGGGCAGAAAGATGAATGAC
TGTCCACGACGCTATACCCAAAAGAAATTGAGATCCTTTTTTTCTGCGCGTAATCTGCTGCTTGCAAACA
AAAAAACCACCGCTACCAGCGGTGGTTTGTTTGCCGGATCAAGAGCTACCAACTCTTTTTCCGAAGGTAA
CTGGCTTCAGCAGAGCGCAGATACCAAATACTGTTCTTCTAGTGTAGCCGTAGTTAGGCCACCACTTCAA
GAACTCTGTAGCACCGCCTACATACCTCGCTCTGCTAATCCTGTTACCAGTGGCTGCTGCCAGTGGCGAT
AAGTCGTGTCTTACCGGGTTGGACTCAAGACGATAGTTACCGGATAAGGCGCAGCGGTCGGGCTGAACGG
GGGGTTCGTGCACACAGCCCAGCTTGGAGCGAACGACCTACACCGAACTGAGATACCTACAGCGTGAGCT
ATGAGAAAGCGCCACGCTTCCCGAAGGGAGAAAGGCGGACAGGTATCCGGTAAGCGGCAGGGTCGGAACA
GGAGAGCGCACGAGGGAGCTTCCAGGGGGAAACGCCTGGTATCTTTATAGTCCTGTCGGGTTTCGCCACC
TCTGACTTGAGCGTCGATTTTTGTGATGCTCGTCAGGGGGGCGGAGCCTATGGAAATTGATCGGGCACGT
AAGAGGTTCCAACTTTCACCATAATGAAATAAGATCACTACCGGGCGTATTTTTTGAGTTATCGAGATTT
TCAGGAGCTAAGGAAGCTAAAATGGAGAAAAAAATCACTGGATATACCACCGTTGATATATCCCAATGGC
ATCGTAAAGAACATTTTGAGGCATTTCAGTCAGTTGCTCAATGTACCTATAACCAGACCGTTCAGCTGGA
TATTACGGCCTTTTTAAAGACCGTAAAGAAAAATAAGCACAAGTTTTATCCGGCCTTTATTCACATTCTT
GCCCGCCTGATGAATGCTCATCCGGAATTTCGTATGGCAATGAAAGACGGTGAGCTGGTGATATGGGATA
GTGTTCACCCTTGTTACACCGTTTTCCATGAGCAAACTGAAACGTTTTCATCGCTCTGGAGTGAATACCA
CGACGATTTCCGGCAGTTTCTACACATATATTCGCAAGATGTGGCGTGTTACGGTGAAAACCTGGCCTAT
TTCCCTAAAGGGTTTATTGAGAATATGTTTTTCGTTTCAGCCAATCCCTGGGTGAGTTTCACCAGTTTTG
ATTTAAACGTGGCCAATATGGACAACTTCTTCGCCCCCGTTTTCACCATGGGCAAATATTATACGCAAGG
CGACAAGGTGCTGATGCCGCTGGCGATTCAGGTTCATCATGCCGTTTGTGATGGCTTCCATGTCGGCAGA
ATGCTTAATGAATTACAACAGTACTGCGATGAGTGGCAGGGCGGGGCGTAATTTGATATCGAGCTCGCTT
GGACTCCTGTTGATAGATCCAGTAATGACCTCAGAACTCCATCTGGATTTGTTCAGAACGCTCGGTTGCC
GCCGGGCGTTTTTTATTGGT
Features (pLannotate 1.2.2; 7 found; start..end, strand, type, name):
     20..38      +  promoter       T7 promoter: promoter for bacteriophage T7 RNA polymerase
     39..63      +  protein_bind   lac operator: The lac repressor binds to the lac operator to inhibit transcription in E. coli. This inhibition can be relieved by adding lactose or isopropyl-β-D-thiogalactopyranoside (IPTG). lac repressor encoded by lacI
     78..100     +  RBS            RBS: efficient ribosome binding site from bacteriophage T7 gene 10 (Olins and Rangwala, 1989)
    518..1106    +  rep_origin     ori: high-copy-number ColE1/pMB1/pBR322/pUC origin of replication
   1114..1211    +  promoter       cat promoter: promoter of the E. coli cat gene encoding chloramphenicol acetyltransferase
   1212..1868    +  CDS            cat: CAT_ECOLX - Experimental evidence at protein level: Swiss-Prot protein existence level 1. This enzyme is an effector of chloramphenicol resistance in bacteria. From Escherichia coli. This protein is used as a marker in many commonly used cloning vectors, such as pACYC184.
   1942..1976    +  terminator     lambda t0 terminator: minimal transcription terminator from phage lambda (Scholtissek and Grosse, 1987)
