[The description below was written by a language model from this plasmid's Addgene catalogue record and pLannotate feature annotations shown in this document.]
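Description:
pGBW-m4046842 is a compact bacterial expression plasmid (about 2 kb in the deposited full sequence) built to produce SARS-CoV-2 nonstructural protein 7 (nsp7) in E. coli. The minimal backbone consists of little more than a high-copy ColE1/pMB1-type origin of replication and a chloramphenicol acetyltransferase (cat) gene driven by its own promoter, so the plasmid is maintained under chloramphenicol selection. A lambda t0 terminator lies downstream of the cat gene. No lacI gene or T7 RNA polymerase is annotated on the plasmid, so both the repressor and the polymerase would have to be supplied by the expression host.

The expression cassette starts with a T7 promoter immediately followed by a lac operator, which allows lac repressor to hold transcription off until induction with IPTG or lactose. An efficient ribosome binding site from phage T7 gene 10 and an ATG start codon then lead into the wild-type nsp7 coding sequence of roughly 240 bp. This sequence is a mature cleavage product of the viral ORF1ab polyprotein. According to the catalogue entry, the protein carries a C-terminal TEV protease cleavage site and HA epitope tag supplied by the backbone, which permits immunodetection or capture and later removal of the tag. The automated feature table does not annotate the nsp7 open reading frame or the TEV-HA tag. These presumably occupy the unannotated stretch between the RBS and the origin, but that placement rests on the catalogue fields rather than on the annotation. Listing E. coli alongside SARS-CoV-2 as a species may reflect the bacterial origin of some parts, though the record does not explain it. The construct is intended for inducible recombinant production of tagged nsp7 for studies of this coronavirus protein.
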