Addgene plasmid #145643: pGBW-m4046842
Purpose: Bacterial Expression plasmid for SARS-CoV-2 nsp7
Depositing lab: Ginkgo Bioworks & Benjie Chen. Depositing organization: Ginkgo Bioworks.
Backbone
  Vector backbone: ori-013 - marker | cmR
  Backbone size w/o insert (bp): 1462
  Vector type: Bacterial Expression
Growth in bacteria
  Bacterial resistance: Chloramphenicol, 25 μg/mL
  Growth temperature: 30°C
  Growth strain: DH5alpha
  Copy number: High Copy
Gene/Insert
  Gene/Insert name: SARS-CoV-2 nsp7
  Species: Escherichia coli str. K-12 substr. MG1655; Severe acute respiratory syndrome coronavirus 2
  Insert size (bp): 242
  Mutation: wt
  Entrez Gene: ORF1ab (a.k.a. GU280_gp01)
  Promoter: Promoter | pT7 ; Operator | lacO ; RBS | T7_rbs ; Start Codon | ATG
  Tag / fusion protein: Cleavable TEV;HA (C terminal on backbone)
  Cloning method: Unknown
Resource information
  A portion of this plasmid was derived from a plasmid made by: GinkgoBioworks
Depositor comments: NCBI Reference Sequence: YP_009725303.1
How to cite: pGBW-m4046842 was a gift from Ginkgo Bioworks & Benjie Chen (Addgene plasmid # 145643 ; http://n2t.net/addgene:145643 ; RRID:Addgene_145643)
